>Addgene plasmid #238856 | NanoLuc-ERN1 Fusion Vector | addgene full sequence | sequence record 479792 | Addgene NGS Result
TCAATATTGGCCATTAGCCATATTATTCATTGGTTATATAGCATAAATCAATATTGGCTATTGGCCATTG
CATACGTTGTATCTATATCATAATATGTACATTTATATTGGCTCATGTCCAATATGACCGCCATGTTGGC
ATTGATTATTGACTAGTTATTAATAGTAATCAATTACGGGGTCATTAGTTCATAGCCCATATATGGAGTT
CCGCGTTACATAACTTACGGTAAATGGCCCGCCTGGCTGACCGCCCAACGACCCCCGCCCATTGACGTCA
ATAATGACGTATGTTCCCATAGTAACGCCAATAGGGACTTTCCATTGACGTCAATGGGTGGAGTATTTAC
GGTAAACTGCCCACTTGGCAGTACATCAAGTGTATCATATGCCAAGTCCGCCCCCTATTGACGTCAATGA
CGGTAAATGGCCCGCCTGGCATTATGCCCAGTACATGACCTTACGGGACTTTCCTACTTGGCAGTACATC
TACGTATTAGTCATCGCTATTACCATGGTGATGCGGTTTTGGCAGTACACCAATGGGCGTGGATAGCGGT
TTGACTCACGGGGATTTCCAAGTCTCCACCCCATTGACGTCAATGGGAGTTTGTTTTGGCACCAAAATCA
ACGGGACTTTCCAAAATGTCGTAATAACCCCGCCCCGTTGACGCAAATGGGCGGTAGGCGTGTACGGTGG
GAGGTCTATATAAGCAGAGCTGGTTTAGTGAACCGTCAGATCACTAGAAGCTTTATTGCGGTAGTTTATC
ACAGTTAAATTGCTAACGCAGTCAGTGCTTCTGACACAACAGTCTCGAACTTAAGCTGCAGAAGTTGGTC
GTGAGGCACTGGGCAGGTAAGTATCAAGGTTACAAGACAGGTTTAAGGAGACCAATAGAAACTGGGCTTG
TCGAGACAGAGAAGACTCTTGCGTTTCTGATAGGCACCTATTGGTCTTACTGACATCCACTTTGCCTTTC
TCTCCACAGGTGTCCACTCCCAGTTCAATTACAGCTCTTAAGGCTAGAGTATTAATACGACTCACTATAG
GGCTAGCGCTCACCATGGTCTTCACACTCGAAGATTTCGTTGGGGACTGGCGACAGACAGCCGGCTACAA
CCTGGACCAAGTCCTTGAACAGGGAGGTGTGTCCAGTTTGTTTCAGAATCTCGGGGTGTCCGTAACTCCG
ATCCAAAGGATTGTCCTGAGCGGTGAAAATGGGCTGAAGATCGACATCCATGTCATCATCCCGTATGAAG
GTCTGAGCGGCGACCAAATGGGCCAGATCGAAAAAATTTTTAAGGTGGTGTACCCTGTGGATGATCATCA
CTTTAAGGTGATCCTGCACTATGGCACACTGGTAATCGACGGGGTTACGCCGAACATGATCGACTATTTC
GGACGGCCGTATGAAGGCATCGCCGTGTTCGACGGCAAAAAGATCACTGTAACAGGGACCCTGTGGAACG
GCAACAAAATTATCGACGAGCGCCTGATCAACCCCGACGGCTCCCTGCTGTTCCGAGTAACCATCAACGG
AGTGACCGGCTGGCGGCTGTGCGAACGCATTCTGGCGGGCTCGAGCGGCGCGATCGCCATGCCGGCCCGG
CGGCTGCTGCTGCTGCTGACGCTGCTGCTGCCCGGCCTCGGGATTTTTGGAAGTACCAGCACAGTGACGC
TTCCTGAAACCTTGTTGTTTGTGTCAACGCTGGATGGAAGTTTGCATGCTGTCAGCAAGAGGACAGGCTC
AATCAAATGGACTTTAAAAGAAGATCCAGTCCTGCAGGTCCCAACACATGTGGAAGAGCCTGCCTTTCTC
CCAGATCCTAATGATGGCAGCCTGTATACGCTTGGAAGCAAGAATAATGAAGGCCTGACGAAACTTCCTT
TTACCATCCCAGAATTGGTGCAGGCATCCCCATGCCGAAGTTCAGATGGAATCCTCTACATGGGTAAAAA
GCAGGACATCTGGTATGTTATTGACCTCCTGACCGGAGAGAAGCAGCAGACTTTGTCATCGGCCTTTGCA
GATAGTCTCTGCCCATCAACCTCTCTTCTGTATCTTGGGCGAACAGAATACACCATCACCATGTACGACA
CCAAAACCCGAGAGCTCCGGTGGAATGCCACCTACTTTGACTATGCGGCCTCACTGCCTGAGGACGACGT
GGACTACAAGATGTCCCACTTTGTGTCCAATGGTGATGGGCTGGTGGTGACTGTGGACAGTGAATCTGGG
GACGTCCTGTGGATCCAAAACTACGCCTCCCCTGTGGTGGCCTTTTATGTCTGGCAGCGGGAGGGTCTGA
GGAAGGTGATGCACATCAATGTCGCTGTGGAGACCCTGCGCTATCTGACCTTCATGTCTGGGGAGGTGGG
GCGCATCACAAAGTGGAAGTACCCGTTCCCCAAGGAGACAGAGGCCAAGAGCAAGCTGACGCCCACTCTG
TATGTTGGGAAATACTCTACCAGCCTCTATGCCTCTCCCTCAATGGTACACGAGGGGGTTGCTGTCGTGC
CCCGCGGCAGCACACTTCCTTTGCTGGAAGGGCCCCAGACTGATGGCGTCACCATCGGGGACAAGGGGGA
GTGTGTGATCACGCCCAGCACGGACGTCAAGTTTGATCCCGGACTCAAAAGCAAGAACAAGCTCAACTAC
TTGAGGAATTACTGGCTTCTGATAGGACACCATGAAACCCCACTGTCTGCGTCTACCAAGATGCTGGAGA
GATTTCCCAACAATCTACCCAAACATCGGGAAAATGTGATTCCTGCTGATTCAGAGAAAAAGAGCTTTGA
GGAAGTTATCAACCTGGTTGACCAGACTTCAGAAAACGCACCTACCACCGTGTCTCGGGATGTGGAGGAG
AAGCCCGCCCATGCCCCTGCCCGGCCCGAGGCCCCCGTGGACTCCATGCTTAAGGACATGGCTACCATCA
TCCTGAGCACCTTCCTGCTGATTGGCTGGGTGGCCTTCATCATCACCTATCCCCTGAGCATGCATCAGCA
GCAGCAGCTCCAGCACCAGCAGTTCCAGAAGGAACTGGAGAAGATCCAGCTCCTGCAGCAGCAGCAGCAG
CAGCTGCCCTTCCACCCACCTGGAGACACGGCTCAGGACGGCGAGCTCCTGGACACGTCTGGCCCGTACT
CAGAGAGCTCGGGCACCAGCAGCCCCAGCACGTCCCCCAGGGCCTCCAACCACTCGCTCTGCTCCGGCAG
CTCTGCCTCCAAGGCTGGCAGCAGCCCCTCCCTGGAACAAGACGATGGAGATGAGGAAACCAGCGTGGTG
ATAGTTGGGAAAATTTCCTTCTGTCCCAAGGATGTCCTGGGCCATGGAGCTGAGGGCACAATTGTGTACC
GGGGCATGTTTGACAACCGCGACGTGGCCGTGAAGAGGATCCTCCCCGAGTGTTTTAGCTTCGCAGACCG
TGAGGTCCAGCTGTTGCGAGAATCGGATGAGCACCCGAACGTGATCCGCTACTTCTGCACGGAGAAGGAC
CGGCAATTCCAGTACATTGCCATCGAACTGTGTGCAGCCACCCTGCAAGAGTATGTGGAGCAGAAGGACT
TTGCGCATCTCGGCCTGGAGCCCATCACCTTGCTGCAGCAGACCACCTCGGGCCTGGCCCACCTCCACTC
CCTCAACATCGTTCACAGAGACCTAAAGCCACACAACATCCTCATATCCATGCCCAATGCACACGGCAAG
ATCAAGGCCATGATCTCCGACTTTGGCCTCTGCAAGAAGCTGGCAGTGGGCAGACACAGTTTCAGCCGCC
GATCTGGGGTGCCTGGCACAGAAGGCTGGATCGCTCCAGAGATGCTGAGCGAAGACTGTAAGGAGAACCC
TACCTACACGGTGGACATCTTTTCTGCAGGCTGCGTCTTTTACTACGTAATCTCTGAGGGCAGCCACCCT
TTTGGCAAGTCCCTGCAGCGGCAGGCCAACATCCTCCTGGGTGCCTGCAGCCTTGACTGCTTGCACCCAG
AGAAGCACGAAGACGTCATTGCACGTGAATTGATAGAGAAGATGATTGCGATGGATCCTCAGAAACGCCC
CTCAGCGAAGCACGTGCTCAAACACCCGTTCTTCTGGAGCCTAGAGAAGCAGCTCCAGTTCTTCCAGGAC
GTGAGCGACAGAATAGAAAAGGAATCCCTGGATGGCCCGATCGTGAAGCAGTTAGAGAGAGGCGGGAGAG
CCGTGGTGAAGATGGACTGGCGGGAGAACATCACTGTCCCCCTCCAGACAGACCTGCGTAAATTCAGGAC
CTATAAAGGTGGTTCTGTCAGAGATCTCCTCCGAGCCATGAGAAATAAGAAGCACCACTACCGGGAGCTG
CCTGCAGAGGTGCGGGAGACGCTGGGGTCCCTCCCCGACGACTTCGTGTGCTACTTCACGTCTCGCTTCC
CCCACCTCCTCGCACACACCTACCGGGCCATGGAGCTGTGCAGCCACGAGAGACTCTTCCAGCCCTACTA
CTTCCACGAGCCCCCAGAGCCCCAGCCCCCAGTGACTCCAGACGCCCTCGTTTAAACGAATTCGGGCTCG
GTACCCGGGGATCCTCTAGAGTCGACCTGCAGGCATGCAAGCTGATCCGGCTGCTAACAAAGCCCGAAAG
GAAGCTGAGTTGGCTGCTGCCACCGCTGAGCAATAACTAGCATAACCCCTTGGGGCGGCCGCTTCGAGCA
GACATGATAAGATACATTGATGAGTTTGGACAAACCACAACTAGAATGCAGTGAAAAAAATGCTTTATTT
GTGAAATTTGTGATGCTATTGCTTTATTTGTAACCATTATAAGCTGCAATAAACAAGTTAACAACAACAA
TTGCATTCATTTTATGTTTCAGGTTCAGGGGGAGATGTGGGAGGTTTTTTTAAGCAAGTAAAACCTCTAC
AAATGTGGTAAAATCGAATTTTAACAAAATATTAACGCTTACAATTTCCTGATGCGGTATTTTCTCCTTA
CGCATCTGTGCGGTATTTCACACCGCATACGCGGATCTGCGCAGCACCATGGCCTGAAATAACCTCTGAA
AGAGGAACTTGGTTAGGTACCTTCTGAGGCGGAAAGAACCAGCTGTGGAATGTGTGTCAGTTAGGGTGTG
GAAAGTCCCCAGGCTCCCCAGCAGGCAGAAGTATGCAAAGCATGCATCTCAATTAGTCAGCAACCAGGTG
TGGAAAGTCCCCAGGCTCCCCAGCAGGCAGAAGTATGCAAAGCATGCATCTCAATTAGTCAGCAACCATA
GTCCCGCCCCTAACTCCGCCCATCCCGCCCCTAACTCCGCCCAGTTCCGCCCATTCTCCGCCCCATGGCT
GACTAATTTTTTTTATTTATGCAGAGGCCGAGGCCGCCTCGGCCTCTGAGCTATTCCAGAAGTAGTGAGG
AGGCTTTTTTGGAGGCCTAGGCTTTTGCAAAAAGCTTAATTAACTGTTGACAATTAATCATCGGCATAGT
ATATCGGCATAGTATAATACGACAAGGTGAGGAACTAAACCCAGGAGGCAGATCATGATTGAACAAGATG
GATTGCACGCAGGTTCTCCGGCCGCTTGGGTGGAGAGGCTATTCGGCTATGACTGGGCACAACAGACAAT
CGGCTGCTCTGATGCCGCCGTGTTCCGGCTGTCAGCGCAGGGGCGCCCGGTTCTTTTTGTCAAGACCGAC
CTGTCCGGTGCCCTGAATGAACTGCAGGACGAGGCAGCGCGGCTATCGTGGCTGGCCACGACGGGCGTTC
CTTGCGCAGCTGTGCTCGACGTTGTCACTGAAGCGGGAAGGGACTGGCTGCTATTGGGCGAAGTGCCGGG
GCAGGATCTCCTGTCATCTCACCTTGCTCCTGCCGAGAAAGTATCCATCATGGCTGATGCAATGCGGCGG
CTGCATACGCTTGATCCGGCTACCTGCCCATTCGACCACCAAGCGAAACATCGCATCGAGCGAGCACGTA
CTCGGATGGAAGCCGGTCTTGTCGATCAGGATGATCTGGACGAAGAGCATCAGGGGCTCGCGCCAGCCGA
ACTGTTCGCCAGGCTCAAGGCGCGCATGCCCGACGGCGAGGATCTCGTCGTGACCCATGGCGATGCCTGC
TTGCCGAATATCATGGTGGAAAATGGCCGCTTTTCTGGATTCATCGACTGTGGCCGGCTGGGTGTGGCGG
ACCGCTATCAGGACATAGCGTTGGCTACCCGTGATATTGCTGAAGAGCTTGGCGGCGAATGGGCTGACCG
CTTCCTCGTGCTTTACGGTATCGCCGCTCCCGATTCGCAGCGCATCGCCTTCTATCGCCTTCTTGACGAG
TTCTTCTGAGCGGGACTCTGGGGTTCGAAATGACCGACCAAGCGACGCCCAACCTGCCATCACGATGGCC
GCAATAAAATATCTTTATTTTCATTACATCTGTGTGTTGGTTTTTTGTGTGAATCGATAGCGATAAGGAT
CCGCTCATGCGATGATAAGCTGTCAAACATGAGAATTACAACTTATATCGTATGGGGCTGACTTCAGGTG
CTACATTTGAAGAGATAAATTGCACTGAAATCTAGAAATATTTTATCTGATTAATAAGATGATCTTCTTG
AGATCGTTTTGGTCTGCGCGTAATCTCTTGCTCTGAAAACGAAAAAACCGCCTTGCAGGGCGGTTTTTCG
AAGGTTCTCTGAGCTACCAACTCTTTGAACCGAGGTAACTGGCTTGGAGGAGCGCAGTCACCAAAACTTG
TCCTTTCAGTTTAGCCTTAACCGGCGCATGACTTCAAGACTAACTCCTCTAAATCAATTACCAGTGGCTG
CTGCCAGTGGTGCTTTTGCATGTCTTTCCGGGTTGGACTCAAGACGATAGTTACCGGATAAGGCGCAGCG
GTCGGACTGAACGGGGGGTTCGTGCATACAGTCCAGCTTGGAGCGAACTGCCTACCCGGAACTGAGTGTC
AGGCGTGGAATGAGACAAACGCGGCCATAACAGCGGAATGACACCGGTAAACCGAAAGGCAGGAACAGGA
GAGCGCACGAGGGAGCCGCCAGGGGGAAACGCCTGGTATCTTTATAGTCCTGTCGGGTTTCGCCACCACT
GATTTGAGCGTCAGATTTCGTGATGCTTGTCAGGGGGGCGGAGCCTATGGAAAAACGGCTTTGCCGCGGC
CCTCTCACTTCCCTGTTAAGTATCTTCCTGGCATCTTCCAGGAAATCTCCGCCCCGTTCGTAAGCCATTT
CCGCTCGCCGCAGTCGAACGACCGAGCGTAGCGAGTCAGTGAGCGAGGAAGCGGAATATATCCTGTATCA
CATATTCTGCTGACGCACCGGTGCAGCCTTTTTTCTCCTGCCACATGAAGCACTTCACTGACACCCTCAT
CAGTGCCAACATAGTAAGCCAGTATACACTCCGCTAGCGCTGATGTCCGGCGGTGCTTTTGCCGTTACGC
ACCACCCCGTCATGAGATTACGCGTTTTAGCGGTGCGTACAATTAAGGGATTATGGTAAATCCACTTACT
GTCTGCCCTCGTAGCCATCGAGATAAACCGCAGTACTCCGGCCACGATGCGTCCGGCGTAGAGGATCGAG
ATCT
Features (pLannotate 1.2.2; 23 found; start..end, strand, type, name):
    140..517     +  enhancer       CMV enhancer: human cytomegalovirus immediate early enhancer
    519..718     +  promoter       CMV promoter: human cytomegalovirus (CMV) immediate early promoter
    857..989     +  intron         chimeric intron: chimera between introns from human β-globin and immunoglobulin heavy chain genes
   1033..1051    +  promoter       T7 promoter: promoter for bacteriophage T7 RNA polymerase
   1065..1577    +  CDS            Nluc: NanoLuc® luciferase human codon-optimized
   1599..4529    +  CDS            ERN1: ERN1_HUMAN - Also known as IRE1 From Homo sapiens (Human).
   4538..4593    +  misc_feature   MCS: pUC18/19 multiple cloning site
   4600..4649    +  CDS            SET1 (fragment): solubility-enhancement tag derived from T7 phage gene 10B
   4657..4676    +  terminator     T7 terminator (fragment): transcription terminator for bacteriophage T7 RNA polymerase
   4698..4819    -  polyA_signal   SV40 poly(A) signal: SV40 polyadenylation signal
   4842..4910    -  CDS            large T antigen (fragment): large T antigen from SV40 (simian virus 40)
   4915..4947    +  rep_origin     M13 ori (fragment): M13 bacteriophage origin of replication; arrow indicates direction of (+) strand synthesis
   4948..4999    -  misc_feature   bom (fragment): basis of mobility region from pBR322
   5064..5421    +  promoter       SV40 promoter: SV40 enhancer and early promoter
   5436..5483    +  promoter       EM7 promoter: synthetic bacterial promoter&nbsp
   5515..6306    +  CDS            neo: KKA2_KLEPN - Also known as kan, nptII. Experimental evidence at protein level: Swiss-Prot protein existence level 1. Resistance to kanamycin, neomycin, paromomycin, ribostamycin, butirosin and gentamicin B. From Klebsiella pneumoniae.
   6373..6421    +  polyA_signal   poly(A) signal: synthetic polyadenylation signal
   6450..6466    -  promoter       tet promoter (fragment): E. coli promoter for tetracycline efflux protein gene
   6578..7123    +  rep_origin     p15A ori: Plasmids containing the medium-copy-number p15A origin of replication can be propagated in E. coli cells that contain a second plasmid with the ColE1 origin.
   7211..7266    +  rep_origin     RSF ori (fragment): Plasmids containing the RSF 1030 origin of replication can be propagated in E. coli cells that contain additional plasmids with compatible origins.
   7365..7391    -  misc_feature   bom (fragment): basis of mobility region from pBR322
   7385..7432    -  mobile_element IS1 (fragment): prokaryotic transposable element IS1
   7440..7511    +  misc_feature   cer region (fragment): ColE1-derived recombination site that helps to maintain plasmids as monomers
