[The description below was written by a language model from this plasmid's Addgene catalogue record and pLannotate feature annotations shown in this document.]
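Description:
NanoLuc-ERN1 Fusion Vector is a mammalian expression plasmid of about 7.6 kb, built on the pFN31K-low Nluc CMV-Hygro Flexi backbone. It produces human ERN1 (also known as IRE1 or IRE1α, the endoplasmic reticulum stress sensor kinase/endoribonuclease) fused at its N terminus to NanoLuc luciferase. In E. coli it replicates from a p15A origin, which fits the low-copy designation in the record, and is selected with kanamycin. Resistance comes from a neo/nptII gene placed behind tandem SV40 early and EM7 promoters and followed by a synthetic polyadenylation signal. This arrangement allows expression in bacteria and, in principle, G418-type selection in mammalian cells. The backbone name mentions "Hygro", but no hygromycin resistance gene is annotated in the sequenced record; neo is the only marker detected.

The expression cassette begins with the CMV immediate-early enhancer and promoter, followed by a chimeric β-globin/immunoglobulin intron that generally improves mRNA processing and expression. A T7 promoter sits just upstream of the coding region and could support in vitro transcription. The human codon-optimized Nluc coding sequence comes next and is separated by a short gap from the ERN1 coding sequence, consistent with a linker between the two. Downstream are a short multiple cloning site remnant, a T7 terminator fragment and an SV40 late-type polyadenylation signal. Several other small annotated fragments (M13 ori, bom, IS1, cer, RSF ori) appear to be backbone remnants or partial matches rather than functional modules.

The stated purpose is simply to express the NanoLuc-ERN1 fusion in mammalian cells. Such luciferase-tagged kinases are commonly used as energy donors in bioluminescence resonance energy transfer assays, for example for target engagement, though the record does not name a specific assay.
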