Addgene plasmid #238856: NanoLuc-ERN1 Fusion Vector
Purpose: Express NanoLuc-ERN1 Fusion Protein in Mammalian Cells under a CMV promoter
Depositing lab: Promega Corporation.
Backbone
  Vector backbone: pFN31K-low Nluc CMV-Hygro Flexi(R) Vector
  Vector type: Mammalian Expression
Growth in bacteria
  Bacterial resistance: Kanamycin, 50 μg/mL
  Growth temperature: 37°C
  Growth strain: DH5alpha
  Copy number: Low Copy
Gene/Insert
  Gene/Insert name: ERN1
  Species: H. sapiens (human)
  Entrez Gene: ERN1 (a.k.a. IRE1, IRE1P, IRE1a, hIRE1p)
  Promoter: CMV
  Tag / fusion protein: NanoLuc (R) (N terminal on backbone)
  Cloning method: Other
Terms and licenses: Academic/Nonprofit Terms; Industry Terms
How to cite: NanoLuc-ERN1 Fusion Vector was a gift from Promega Corporation (Addgene plasmid # 238856 ; http://n2t.net/addgene:238856 ; RRID:Addgene_238856)
